>Addgene plasmid #172428 | pACE-GIRK2-mC-S | addgene full sequence | sequence record 337988 | Addgene NGS Result
ACTTCGTATAGCATACATTATACGAAGTTATCTGTAACTATAACGGTCCTAAGGTAGCGAGTTTAAACAC
TAGTATCGATTCGCGACCTACTCCGGAATATTAATAGATCATGGAGATAATTAAAATGATAACCATCTCG
CAAATAAATAAGTATTTTACTGTTTTCGTAACAGTTTTGTAATAAAAAAACCTATAAATAACCGCCACCA
TGGCCAAGCTGACAGAATCCATGACTAACGTCCTGGAGGGCGACTCCATGGATCAGGACGTCGAAAGCCC
AGTGGCCATTCACCAGCCAAAGTTGCCTAAGCAGGCCAGGGATGACCTGCCAAGACACATCAGCCGAGAT
CGGACCAAAAGGAAAATCCAGAGGTACGTGAGGAAAGACGGAAAGTGCAATGTTCATCACGGCAACGTGA
GGGAGACCTATCGCTACCTGACCGATATCTTCACCACATTAGTGGACCTGAAGTGGAGATTCAACCTATT
GATTTTTGTCATGGTTTACACAGTGACCTGGCTCTTTTTTGGAATGATCTGGTGGTTGATCGCATACATA
CGGGGAGACATGGACCACATAGAGGACCCCTCCTGGACTCCTTGTGTTACCAACCTCAACGGGTTCGTCT
CTGCTTTTTTATTCTCAATAGAGACAGAAACCACCATTGGTTATGGCTACCGGGTCATCACAGATAAATG
CCCGGAGGGAATTATTCTTCTCTTAATCCAATCTGTGTTGGGGTCCATTGTCAATGCATTCATGGTGGGA
TGCATGTTTGTAAAAATCTCTCAACCCAAGAAGAGGGCAGAGACCCTGGTCTTTTCCACCCATGCAGTGA
TCTCCATGCGGGATGGGAAACTGTGCCTGATGTTCCGGGTAGGGGACCTTAGGAATTCCCACATTGTGGA
GGCTTCCATCAGAGCCAAGTTGATCAAATCCAAACAGACCTCGGAGGGGGAGTTCATCCCGTTGAACCAG
ACGGATATCAACGTAGGGTATTACACGGGGGATGACCGTCTGTTTCTGGTGTCACCGCTGATCATTAGCC
ATGAAATTAACCAACAGAGTCCTTTCTGGGAGATCTCCAAAGCCCAGCTGCCCAAAGAGGAACTGGAAAT
TGTGGTCATCCTAGAAGGAATGGTGGAAGCCACAGGGATGACATGCCAAGCTCGAAGCTCCTACATCACC
AGTGAGATCCTGTGGGGTTACCGGTTCACACCTGTCCTGACCCTGGAGGACGGGTTCTACGAAGTTGACT
ACAACAGCTTCCATGAGACCTATGAGACCAGCACCCCATCCCTTAGTGCCAAAGAGCTGGCCGAGTTAGC
CAGCAGGGCAGAGCTGCCCCTGAGTTGGTCTGTATCCAGCAAACTCAACCAACATGCAGAACTGGAGACT
GAAGAGGAAGAAAAGAACCTCGAAGAGCAAACAGAAAGAAATGGTGATGTGGCAAACCTGGAGAATGAAT
CCAAAGTTGGTACCAGCGAAAACCTGTATTTTCAGGGTACTAGTGTCTCTAAGGGAGAAGAGGACAATAT
GGCTATTATCAAGGAGTTCATGAGATTTAAAGTCCATATGGAGGGCTCTGTTAATGGTCATGAATTTGAA
ATTGAAGGTGAAGGAGAAGGAAGACCTTATGAGGGAACCCAAACGGCTAAGCTGAAAGTAACTAAAGGCG
GCCCACTTCCTTTCGCATGGGATATACTGTCTCCACAATTCATGTATGGCTCTAAAGCTTATGTAAAGCA
CCCCGCCGACATTCCCGATTATCTAAAGTTATCCTTTCCCGAGGGATTTAAATGGGAAAGGGTTATGAAC
TTCGAGGATGGCGGCGTGGTAACTGTTACGCAGGACTCCTCCCTTCAAGATGGTGAATTTATTTACAAAG
TGAAGCTTCGTGGTACTAATTTCCCAAGTGACGGTCCTGTGATGCAGAAGAAGACTATGGGTTGGGAAGC
TAGTTCCGAGAGGATGTACCCCGAAGATGGTGCCCTGAAGGGTGAGATTAAGCAACGTCTAAAATTAAAA
GACGGCGGTCACTATGACGCTGAAGTAAAGACCACATATAAGGCAAAAAAGCCCGTCCAGCTTCCTGGCG
CCTACAATGTTAATATCAAGTTGGACATCACCTCCCATAACGAAGATTACACTATCGTCGAGCAATACGA
GAGGGCAGAGGGAAGACATTCCACAGGTGGTATGGACGAGCTATATAAACTCGAGGGCGCTTCCTGGTCA
CATCCACAGTTTGAGAAATAATAATGAATGCAATTGTTGTTGTTAACTTGTTTATTGCAGCTTATAATGG
TTACAAATAAAGCAATAGCATCACAAATTTCACAAATAAAGCATTTTTTTCACTGCATTCTAGTTGTGGT
TTGTCCAAACTCATCAATGTATCTTATCATGTCTGGATCTGATCACTGCTTGAGCCTAGAAGATCCGGCT
GCTAACAAAGCCCGAAAGGAAGCTGAGTTGGCTGCTGCCACCGCTGAGCAATAACTATCATAACCCCTAG
GGTATACCCATCTAATTGGAACCAGATAAGTGAAATCTAGTTCCAAACTATTTTGTCATTTTTAATTTTC
GTATTAGCTTACGACGCTACACCCAGTTCCCATCTATTTTGTCACTCTTCCCTAAATAATCCTTAAAAAC
TCCATTTCCACCCCTCCCAGTTCCCAACTATTTTGTCCGCCCACAACCGGTTGACTTGGGTCAACTGTCA
GACCAAGTTTACTCATATATACTTTAGATTGATTTAAAACTTCATTTTTAATTTAAAAGGATCTAGGTGA
AGATCCTTTTTGATAATCTCATGACCAAAATCCCTTAACGTGAGTTTTCGTTCCACTGAGCGTCAGACCC
CGTAGAAAAGATCAAAGGATCTTCTTGAGATCCTTTTTTTCTGCGCGTAATCTGCTGCTTGCAAACAAAA
AAACCACCGCTACCAGCGGTGGTTTGTTTGCCGGATCAAGAGCTACCAACTCTTTTTCCGAAGGTAACTG
GCTTCAGCAGAGCGCAGATACCAAATACTGTTCTTCTAGTGTAGCCGTAGTTAGGCCACCACTTCAAGAA
CTCTGTAGCACCGCCTACATACCTCGCTCTGCTAATCCTGTTACCAGTGGCTGCTGCCAGTGGCGATAAG
TCGTGTCTTACCGGGTTGGACTCAAGACGATAGTTACCGGATAAGGCGCAGCGGTCGGGCTGAACGGGGG
GTTCGTGCACACAGCCCAGCTTGGAGCGAACGACCTACACCGAACTGAGATACCTACAGCGTGAGCTATG
AGAAAGCGCCACGCTTCCCGAAGGGAGAAAGGCGGACAGGTATCCGGTAAGCGGCAGGGTCGGAACAGGA
GAGCGCACGAGGGAGCTTCCAGGGGGAAACGCCTGGTATCTTTATAGTCCTGTCGGGTTTCGCCACCTCT
GACTTGAGCGTCGATTTTTGTGATGCTCGTCAGGGGGGCGGAGCCTATGGAAAAACGCCAGCAACGCGGC
CTTTTTACGGTTCCTGGCCTTTTGCTGGCCTTTTGCTCACATGTTCTTTCCTGCGTTATCCCCTGATTGA
CTTGGGTCGCTCTTCCTGTGGATGCGCAGATGCCCTGCGTAAGCGGGTGTGGGCGGACAATAAAGTCTTA
AACTGAACAAAATAGATCTAAACTATGACAATAAAGTCTTAAACTAGACAGAATAGTTGTAAACTGAAAT
CAGTCCAGTTATGCTGTGAAAAAGCATACTGGACTTTTGTTATGGCTAAAGCAAACTCTTCATTTTCTGA
AGTGCAAATTGCCCGTCGTATTAAAGAGGGGCGTGGCCAAGGGCATGTAAAGACTATATTCGCGGCGTTG
TGACAATTTACCGAACAACTCCGCGGCCGGGAAGCCGATCTCGGCTTGAACGAATTGTTAGGTGGCGGTA
CTTGGGTCGATATCAAAGTGCATCACTTCTTCCCGTATGCCCAACTTTGTATAGAGAGCCACTGCGGGAT
CGTCACCGTAATCTGCTTGCACGTAGATCACATAAGCACCAAGCGCGTTGGCCTCATGCTTGAGGAGATT
GATGAGCGCGGTGGCAATGCCCTGCCTCCGGTGCTCGCCGGAGACTGCGAGATCATAGATATAGATCTCA
CTACGCGGCTGCTCAAACTTGGGCAGAACGTAAGCCGCGAGAGCGCCAACAACCGCTTCTTGGTCGAAGG
CAGCAAGCGCGATGAATGTCTTACTACGGAGCAAGTTCCCGAGGTAATCGGAGTCCGGCTGATGTTGGGA
GTAGGTGGCTACGTCTCCGAACTCACGACCGAAAAGATCAAGAGCAGCCCGCATGGATTTGACTTGGTCA
GGGCCGAGCCTACATGTGCGAATGATGCCCATACTTGAGCCACCTAACTTTGTTTTAGGGCGACTGCCCT
GCTGCGTAACATCGTTGCTGCTGCGTAACATCGTTGCTGCTCCATAACATCAAACATCGACCCACGGCGT
AACGCGCTTGCTGCTTGGATGCCCGAGGCATAGACTGTACAAAAAAACAGTCATAACAAGCCATGAAAAC
CGCCACTGCGCCGTTACCACCGCTGCGTTCGGTCAAGGTTCTGGACCAGTTGCGTGAGCGCATACGCTAC
TTGCATTACAGTTTACGAACCGAACAGGCTTATGTCAACTGGGTTCGTGCCTTCATCCGTTTCCACGGTG
TGCGTCACCCGGCAACCTTGGGCAGCAGCGAAGTCGCCATA
Features (pLannotate 1.2.2; 12 found; start..end, strand, type, name):
    108..199     +  promoter       polyhedrin promoter: polh from Autographa californica; promoter for the baculovirus polyhedrin gene
    210..1478    +  CDS            KCNJ6: KCNJ6_HUMAN - Also known as GIRK2, KATP2, KCNJ7. Experimental evidence at protein level: Swiss-Prot protein existence level 1. This potassium channel may be involved in the regulation of insulin secretion by glucose and/or neurotransmitters acting through G- protein-coupled receptors. Inward rectifier potassium channels are characterized by a greater tendency to allow potassium to flow into the cell rather than out of it. Their voltage dependence is regulated by the concentration of extracellular potassium; as external potassium is raised, the voltage range of the channel opening shifts to mor
   1488..1507    +  CDS            TEV site (fragment): tobacco etch virus (TEV) protease recognition and cleavage site
   1515..2219    +  CDS            mCherry: mCherry is a basic (constitutively fluorescent) red fluorescent protein published in 2004, derived from Discosoma sp.. It is reported to be a very rapidly-maturing monomer with low acid sensitivity.
   2285..2419    +  polyA_signal   SV40 poly(A) signal: SV40 polyadenylation signal
   2448..2497    +  CDS            SET1 (fragment): solubility-enhancement tag derived from T7 phage gene 10B
   2540..2705    -  mobile_element Tn7L: mini-Tn7 element (left end of the Tn7 transposon) Tn7
   2895..3483    +  rep_origin     ori: high-copy-number ColE1/pMB1/pBR322/pUC origin of replication
   3618..3841    -  mobile_element Tn7R: mini-Tn7 element (right end of the Tn7 transposon) Tn7
   3908..4441    -  CDS            GmR: gentamycin acetyltransferase; aacC1; confers resistance to gentamycin
   4630..4658    -  promoter       Pc promoter: intI1 (promoter lies within the coding sequence); class 1 integron promoter
   4729..31      +  protein_bind   loxP (across the origin): Cre-mediated recombination occurs in the 8-bp core sequence (GCATACAT). Cre recombinase
