[The description below was written by a language model from this plasmid's Addgene catalogue record and pLannotate feature annotations shown in this document.]
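Description:
pACE-GIRK2-mC-S is a baculovirus transfer plasmid for insect-cell expression, built on the pACEBac1 acceptor backbone. It is maintained in E. coli through a high-copy ColE1/pUC-type origin and selected with gentamicin, the resistance gene (aacC1, gentamicin acetyltransferase) being driven by a class 1 integron Pc promoter. The backbone also carries the mini-Tn7 left and right ends, which allow Tn7 transposition of the expression cassette and marker into a baculoviral bacmid, and a loxP site, which in this vector family permits Cre-mediated fusion with donor plasmids to assemble multigene constructs.

The payload is human GIRK2 (KCNJ6, also called Kir3.2), a G protein-gated inwardly rectifying potassium channel, placed under the very late baculovirus polyhedrin promoter and terminated by an SV40 polyadenylation signal. Downstream of the channel coding sequence the annotation shows a TEV protease recognition site followed by mCherry. The catalogue adds a C-terminal Strep-tag II, which the feature table does not annotate separately. Together these give a fluorescent readout for following expression, an affinity handle for purification, and a protease site for removing the tag. A short fragment annotated as a SET1 solubility tag lies after the poly(A) signal and is probably an incidental sequence match.

The record is inconsistent on one point: the purpose line describes expression of full-length human GIRK4, whereas the plasmid name, insert field, Entrez gene entry and the sequence annotation all indicate GIRK2/KCNJ6. The associated work concerns phospholipid binding by Kir3-family channels, which fits use of the construct to produce tagged channel protein in insect cells for biochemical study.
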