Addgene plasmid #172428: pACE-GIRK2-mC-S
Purpose: Expression of full-length, human GIRK4 with C-terminal mCherry StrepTag II
Depositing lab: Arthur Laganowsky. Depositing organization: Texas A&M University. Publication: Insight into the Phospholipid-Binding Preferences of Kir3.4. Qiao P, Schrecke S, Lyu J, Zhu Y, Zhang T, Benavides A, Laganowsky A. Biochemistry. 2021 Dec 21;60(50):3813-3821. doi: 10.1021/acs.biochem.1c00615. Epub 2021 Nov 30. PubMed 34846128.
Backbone
  Vector backbone: pACEBac1
  Backbone manufacturer: Geneva Biotech
  Vector type: Insect Expression
  Selectable markers: Gentamicin
Growth in bacteria
  Bacterial resistance: Gentamicin, 10 μg/mL
  Growth temperature: 37°C
  Growth strain: DH5alpha
  Copy number: Unknown
Gene/Insert
  Gene/Insert name: GIRK2
  Species: H. sapiens (human)
  Entrez Gene: KCNJ6 (a.k.a. BIR1, GIRK-2, GIRK2, KATP-2, KATP2, KCNJ7, KIR3.2, KPLBS, hiGIRK2)
  Tag / fusion protein: mCherry Streptag II (C terminal on insert)
  Cloning method: Gibson Cloning
  Sequencing primers: 5′ gatcatggagataattaaaatgataaccatctcgc; 3′ GAAATTTGTGATGCTATTGC
Terms and licenses: Academic/Nonprofit Terms; Industry Terms: Not Available to Industry
How to cite: pACE-GIRK2-mC-S was a gift from Arthur Laganowsky (Addgene plasmid # 172428 ; http://n2t.net/addgene:172428 ; RRID:Addgene_172428)
